>Addgene plasmid #174250 | pAPM-miR30-HNRNPK-ts1 | addgene full sequence | sequence record 343457 | Addgene NGS Result
CAGAAGTAGTGAGGAGGCTTTTTTGGAGGCCTAGGCTTTTGCAAAAAGCTCGCGTTGACATTGATTATTG
ACTAGTTATTAATAGTAATCAATTACGGGGTCATTAGTTCATAGCCCATATATGGAGTTCCGCGTTACAT
AACTTACGGTAAATGGCCCGCCTGGCTGACCGCCCAACGACCCCCGCCCATTGACGTCAATAATGACGTA
TGTTCCCATAGTAACGCCAATAGGGACTTTCCATTGACGTCAATGGGTGGAGTATTTACGGTAAACTGCC
CACTTGGCAGTACATCAAGTGTATCATATGCCAAGTACGCCCCCTATTGACGTCAATGACGGTAAATGGC
CCGCCTGGCATTATGCCCAGTACATGACCTTATGGGACTTTCCTACTTGGCAGTACATCTACGTATTAGT
CATCGCTATTACCATGGTGATGCGGTTTTGGCAGTACATCAATGGGCGTGGATAGCGGTTTGACTCACGG
GGATTTCCAAGTCTCCACCCCATTGACGTCAATGGGAGTTTGTTTTGGCACCAAAATCAACGGGACTTTC
CAAAATGTCGTAACAACTCCGCCCCATTGACGCAAATGGGCGGTAGGCGTGTACGGTGGGAGGTCTATAT
AAGCAGCGCGTTTTGCCTGTACTGGGTCTCTCTGGTTAGACCAGATCTGAGCCTGGGAGCTCTCTGGCTA
ACTAGGGAACCCACTGCTTAAGCCTCAATAAAGCTTGCCTTGAGTGCTTCAAGTAGTGTGTGCCCGTCTG
TTGTGAGACTCTGGTAACTAGAGATCCCTCAGACCCTTTTAGTCAGTGTGGAAAATCTCTAGCAGTGGCG
CCCGAACAGGGACTTGAAAGCGAAAGGGAAACCAGAGGAGCTCTCTCGACGCAGGACTCGGCTTGCTGAA
GCGCGCACGGCAAGAGGCGAGGGGCGGCGACTGGTGAGTACGCCAAAAATTTTGACTAGCGGAGGCTAGA
AGGAGAGAGATGGGTGCGAGAGCGTCAGTATTAAGCGGGGGAGAATTAGATCGCGATGGGAAAAAATTCG
GTTAAGGCCAGGGGGAAAGAAAAAATATAAATTAAAACATATAGTATGGGCAAGCAGGGAGCTAGAACGA
TTCGCAGTTAATCCTGGCCTGTTAGAAACATCAGAAGGCTGTAGACAAATACTGGGACAGCTACAACCAT
CCCTTCAGACAGGATCAGAAGAACTTAGATCATTATATAATACAGTAGCAACCCTCTATTGTGTGCATCA
AAGGATAGAGATAAAAGACACCAAGGAAGCTTTAGACAAGATAGAGGAAGAGCAAAACAAAAGTAAGACC
ACCGCACAGCAAGCGGCCGGCCGCTGATCTTCAGACCTGGAGGAGGAGATATGAGGGACAATTGGAGAAG
TGAATTATATAAATATAAAGTAGTAAAAATTGAACCATTAGGAGTAGCACCCACCAAGGCAAAGAGAAGA
GTGGTGCAGAGAGAAAAAAGAGCAGTGGGAATAGGAGCTTTGTTCCTTGGGTTCTTGGGAGCAGCAGGAA
GCACTATGGGCGCAGCGTCAATGACGCTGACGGTACAGGCCAGACAATTATTGTCTGGTATAGTGCAGCA
GCAGAACAATTTGCTGAGGGCTATTGAGGCGCAACAGCATCTGTTGCAACTCACAGTCTGGGGCATCAAG
CAGCTCCAGGCAAGAATCCTGGCTGTGGAAAGATACCTAAAGGATCAACAGCTCCTGGGGATTTGGGGTT
GCTCTGGAAAACTCATTTGCACCACTGCTGTGCCTTGGAATGCTAGTTGGAGTAATAAATCTCTGGAACA
GATTTGGAATCACACGACTTGGATGGAGTGGGACAGAGAAATTAACAATTACACAAGCTTAATACACTCC
TTAATTGAAGAATCGCAAAACCAGCAAGAAAAGAATGAACAAGAATTATTGGAATTAGATAAATGGGCAA
GTTTGTGGAATTGGTTTAACATAACAAATTGGCTGTGGTATATAAAATTATTCATAATGATAGTAGGAGG
CTTGGTAGGTTTAAGAATAGTTTTTGCTGTACTTTCTATAGTGAATAGAGTTAGGCAGGGATATTCACCA
TTATCGTTTCAGACCCACCTCCCAACCCCGAGGGGACCCGACAGGCCCGAAGGAATAGAAGAAGAAGGTG
GAGAGAGAGACAGAGACAGATCCATTCGATTAGTGAACGGATCGGCACTGCGTGCGCCAATTCTGCAGAC
AAATGGCAGTATTCATCCACAATTTTAAAAGAAAAGGGGGGATTGGGGGGTACAGTGCAGGGGAAAGAAT
AGTAGACATAATAGCAACAGACATACAAACTAAAGAATTACAAAAACAAATTACAAAAATTCAAAATTTT
CGGGTTTATTACAGGGACAGCAGAGATCCAGTTTGGTTAATTAACTGCAGCCCCGATAAAATAAAAGATT
TTATTTAGTCTCCAGAAAAAGGGGGGAATGAAAGACCCCACCTGTAGGTTTGGCAAGCTAGCTGCAGTAA
CGCCATTTTGCAAGGCATGGAAAAATACCAAACCAAGAATAGAGAAGTTCAGATCAAGGGCGGGTACATG
AAAATAGCTAACGTTGGGCCAAACAGGATATCTGCGGTGAGCAGTTTCGGCCCCGGCCCGGGGCCAAGAA
CAGATGGTCACCGCAGTTTCGGCCCCGGCCCGAGGCCAAGAACAGATGGTCCCCAGATATGGCCCAACCC
TCAGCAGTTTCTTAAGACCCATCAGATGTTTCCAGGCTCCCCCAAGGACCTGAAATGACCCTGCGCCTTA
TTTGAATTAACCAATCAGCCTGCTTCTCGCTTCTGTTCGCGCGCTTCTGCTTCCCGAGCTCTATAAAAGA
GCTCACAACCCCTCACTCGGCGCGCCAGTCCTCCGACAGACTGAGTCGCCCGGGGGTCTAGAACGCGTGC
CGCCATGACCGAATACAAACCTACCGTGAGGCTGGCTACAAGAGATGATGTCCCAAGGGCTGTGAGAACA
CTGGCCGCCGCTTTTGCCGATTACCCTGCCACACGCCACACTGTGGACCCAGATCGGCATATCGAGAGAG
TGACTGAGCTGCAGGAACTGTTCCTGACCCGAGTGGGCCTGGACATTGGGAAGGTCTGGGTCGCAGACGA
TGGAGCAGCTGTGGCTGTCTGGACCACACCAGAGAGCGTGGAAGCCGGAGCTGTCTTTGCAGAGATCGGC
CCTAGAATGGCAGAACTGAGCGGCTCCAGGCTGGCAGCACAGCAGCAGATGGAGGGACTGCTGGCCCCAC
ACAGGCCTAAGGAACCAGCATGGTTCCTGGCTACCGTGGGGGTCTCTCCTGACCATCAGGGCAAAGGACT
GGGAAGTGCTGTGGTCCTGCCAGGAGTGGAGGCTGCAGAACGAGCTGGAGTCCCTGCATTTCTGGAGACC
TCTGCTCCACGAAACCTGCCCTTCTATGAACGGCTGGGCTTTACTGTGACCGCAGATGTGGAGGTCCCCG
AAGGACCTAGGACCTGGTGCATGACACGCAAACCCGGCGCCTGAGCGATCGCCGCGGCCGCCTTCTTAAC
CCAACAGAAGGCTCGAGAAGGTATATTGCTGTTGACAGTGAGCGAACTGATGAGATGGTTGAATTATAGT
GAAGCCACAGATGTATAATTCAACCATCTCATCAGTGTGCCTACTGCCTCGGACTTCAAGGGGCTAGAAT
TCGGCAGCTGTAGATCTTAGCCACTTTTTAAAAGAAAAGGGGGGACTGGAAGGGCTAACTGCATCCGGAC
TGTACTGGGTCTCTCTGGTTAGACCAGATCTGAGCCTGGGAGCTCTCTGGCTAACTAGGGAACCCACTGC
TTAAGCCTCAATAAAGCTTGCCTTGAGTGCTTCAAGTAGTGTGTGCCCGTCTGTTGTGTGACTCTGGTAA
CTAGAGATCCCTCAGACCCTTTTAGTCAGTGTGGAAAATCTCTAGCAGGGCCCGTTTCATGTGAGCAAAA
GGCCAGCAAAAGGCCAGGAACCGTAAAAAGGCCGCGTTGCTGGCGTTTTTCCATAGGCTCCGCCCCCCTG
ACGAGCATCACAAAAATCGACGCTCAAGTCAGAGGTGGCGAAACCCGACAGGACTATAAAGATACCAGGC
GTTTCCCCCTGGAAGCTCCCTCGTGCGCTCTCCTGTTCCGACCCTGCCGCTTACCGGATACCTGTCCGCC
TTTCTCCCTTCGGGAAGCGTGGCGCTTTCTCATAGCTCACGCTGTAGGTATCTCAGTTCGGTGTAGGTCG
TTCGCTCCAAGCTGGGCTGTGTGCACGAACCCCCCGTTCAGCCCGACCGCTGCGCCTTATCCGGTAACTA
TCGTCTTGAGTCCAACCCGGTAAGACACGACTTATCGCCACTGGCAGCAGCCACTGGTAACAGGATTAGC
AGAGCGAGGTATGTAGGCGGTGCTACAGAGTTCTTGAAGTGGTGGCCTAACTACGGCTACACTAGAAGAA
CAGTATTTGGTATCTGCGCTCTGCTGAAGCCAGTTACCTTCGGAAAAAGAGTTGGTAGCTCTTGATCCGG
CAAACAAACCACCGCTGGTAGCGGTGGTTTTTTTGTTTGCAAGCAGCAGATTACGCGCAGAAAAAAAGGA
TCTCAAGAAGATCCTTTGATCTTTTCTACGGGGTCTGACGCTCAGTGGAACGAAAACTCACGTTAAGGGA
TTTTGGTCATGAGATTATCAAAAAGGATCTTCACCTAGATCCTTTTAAATTAAAAATGAAGTTTTAAATC
AATCTAAAGTATATATGAGTAAACTTGGTCTGACAGTTACCAATGCTTAATCAGTGAGGCACCTATCTCA
GCGATCTGTCTATTTCGTTCATCCATAGTTGCCTGACTCCCCGTCGTGTAGATAACTACGATACGGGAGG
GCTTACCATCTGGCCCCAGTGCTGCAATGATACCGCGAGACCCACGCTCACCGGCTCCAGATTTATCAGC
AATAAACCAGCCAGCCGGAAGGGCCGAGCGCAGAAGTGGTCCTGCAACTTTATCCGCCTCCATCCAGTCT
ATTAATTGTTGCCGGGAAGCTAGAGTAAGTAGTTCGCCAGTTAATAGTTTGCGCAACGTTGTTGCCATTG
CTACAGGCATCGTGGTGTCACGCTCGTCGTTTGGTATGGCTTCATTCAGCTCCGGTTCCCAACGATCAAG
GCGAGTTACATGATCCCCCATGTTGTGCAAAAAAGCGGTTAGCTCCTTCGGTCCTCCGATCGTTGTCAGA
AGTAAGTTGGCCGCAGTGTTATCACTCATGGTTATGGCAGCACTGCATAATTCTCTTACTGTCATGCCAT
CCGTAAGATGCTTTTCTGTGACTGGTGAGTACTCAACCAAGTCATTCTGAGAATAGTGTATGCGGCGACC
GAGTTGCTCTTGCCCGGCGTCAATACGGGATAATACCGCGCCACATAGCAGAACTTTAAAAGTGCTCATC
ATTGGAAAACGTTCTTCGGGGCGAAAACTCTCAAGGATCTTACCGCTGTTGAGATCCAGTTCGATGTAAC
CCACTCGTGCACCCAACTGATCTTCAGCATCTTTTACTTTCACCAGCGTTTCTGGGTGAGCAAAAACAGG
AAGGCAAAATGCCGCAAAAAAGGGAATAAGGGCGACACGGAAATGTTGAATACTCATACTCTTCCTTTTT
CAATATTATTGAAGCATTTATCAGGGTTATTGTCTCATGAGCGGATACATATTTGAATGTATTTAGAAAA
ATAAACAAATAGGGGTTCCGCGCACATTTCCCCGAAAAGTGCCACCTGACGTCGACGGATCGGGAGATCT
CCCGATCCCCTATGGTGCACTCTCAGTACAATCTGCTCTGATGCCGCATAGTTAAGCCAGTATCTGCTCC
CTGCTTGTGTGTTGGAGGTCGCTGAGTAGTGCGCGAGCAAAATTTAAGCTACAACAAGGCAAGGCTTGAC
CGACAATTGCATGAAGAATCTGCTTAGGGTTAGGCGTTTTGCGCTGCTTCGCGATGTACGGGCCAGATAT
ACGCGCTGTGGAATGTGTGTCAGTTAGGGTGTGGAAAGTCCCCAGGCTCCCCAGCAGGCAGAAGTATGCA
AAGCATGCATCTCAATTAGTCAGCAACCAGGTGTGGAAAGTCCCCAGGCTCCCCAGCAGGCAGAAGTATG
CAAAGCATGCATCTCAATTAGTCAGCAACCATAGTCCCGCCCCTAACTCCGCCCATCCCGCCCCTAACTC
CGCCCAGTTCCGCCCATTCTCCGCCCCATGGCTGACTAATTTTTTTTATTTATGCAGAGGCCGAGGCCGC
CTCTGCCTCTGAGCTATTC
Features (pLannotate 1.2.2; 19 found; start..end, strand, type, name):
     57..436     +  enhancer       CMV enhancer: human cytomegalovirus immediate early enhancer
    437..636     +  promoter       CMV promoter: human cytomegalovirus (CMV) immediate early promoter
    654..834     +  LTR            5' LTR (truncated): truncated 5' long terminal repeat (LTR) from HIV-1
    881..1006    +  misc_feature   HIV-1 Ψ: packaging signal of human immunodeficiency virus type 1
    990..1328    +  CDS            HIV-1 gag (fragment): gag protein from human immunodeficiency virus 1; gag
   1503..1736    +  misc_feature   RRE: The Rev response element (RRE) of HIV-1 allows for Rev-dependent mRNA export from the nucleus to the cytoplasm.
   2113..2213    +  CDS            Rev (fragment): human immunodeficiency virus 1 (HIV-1) Rev protein; rev; enhances nuclear export of unspliced and incompletely spliced viral mRNAs
   2263..2380    +  misc_feature   cPPT/CTS: central polypurine tract and central termination sequence of HIV-1
   2517..2924    +  promoter       SFFV promoter: spleen focus-forming virus long terminal repeat (LTR) promoter
   2945..3541    +  CDS            pac: PUAC_STRAD - Protein predicted: Swiss-Prot protein existence level 4. Detoxification of puromycin. From Streptomyces alboniger.
   3566..3611    +  ncRNA          5' miR-30a (fragment): sequence upstream of the 71-nt precursor of the human miR-30a microRNA (Zeng et al., 2002) miRNA
   3681..3706    +  ncRNA          3' miR-30a (fragment): sequence downstream of the 71-nt precursor of the human miR-30a microRNA (Zeng et al., 2002) miRNA
   3736..3755    +  misc_feature   cPPT/CTS (fragment): central polypurine tract and central termination sequence of HIV-1
   3787..3967    +  LTR            5' LTR (truncated): truncated 5' long terminal repeat (LTR) from HIV-1
   4038..4626    -  rep_origin     ori: high-copy-number ColE1/pMB1/pBR322/pUC origin of replication
   4797..5657    -  CDS            AmpR: β-lactamase; bla; confers resistance to ampicillin, carbenicillin, and related antibiotics
   5658..5762    -  promoter       AmpR promoter: bla
   5821..5873    -  misc_feature   bom (fragment): basis of mobility region from pBR322
   6035..45      +  promoter       SV40 promoter (across the origin): SV40 enhancer and early promoter
