[The description below was written by a language model from this plasmid's Addgene catalogue record and pLannotate feature annotations shown in this document.]
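Description:
pAPM-miR30-HNRNPK-ts1 is an HIV-1-based lentiviral RNAi vector built on the pAPM-miR30 backbone for knockdown of human HNRNPK. It is maintained in bacteria as a high-copy plasmid through a ColE1/pUC-type origin and the β-lactamase (AmpR) gene conferring ampicillin resistance. The full sequence record is about 6.3 kb.

The transfer-vector portion begins with a CMV enhancer/promoter placed upstream of a truncated 5' LTR, an arrangement that drives production of the genomic RNA in packaging cells without requiring Tat. It is followed by the Ψ packaging signal with an adjoining gag fragment, the Rev response element for Rev-dependent nuclear export of the unspliced genome, and the cPPT/CTS, which aids nuclear import of the reverse-transcribed DNA. The cassette ends in a second truncated LTR element (annotated by the software as a 5' LTR but positioned as the 3' LTR).

The internal expression unit uses the spleen focus-forming virus (SFFV) LTR promoter to transcribe the puromycin N-acetyltransferase gene (pac). Immediately downstream lie 5' and 3' flanking fragments of human miR-30a, which bracket the HNRNPK-targeting hairpin. Because the shRNA sits in a microRNA scaffold on the same Pol II transcript as the selection marker, the hairpin is processed by the endogenous microRNA pathway, and puromycin resistance reports on expression of the knockdown cassette. The "ts1" suffix presumably denotes one target site among several, though the record does not state this.

The vector is used to make lentiviral particles for stable HNRNPK depletion in transduced, puromycin-selected human cells. It was deposited in connection with a study of innate immune detection of intron-containing HIV-1 RNA.
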