Addgene plasmid #174250: pAPM-miR30-HNRNPK-ts1
Purpose: HNRNPK knockdown
Depositing lab: Jeremy Luban. Depositing organization: University of Massachusetts, Worcester. Publication: IFIH1 (MDA5) is required for innate immune detection of intron-containing RNA expressed from the HIV-1 provirus. Guney MH, Nagalekshmi K, McCauley SM, Carbone C, Aydemir O, Luban J. Proc Natl Acad Sci U S A. 2024 Jul 16;121(29):e2404349121. doi: 10.1073/pnas.2404349121. Epub 2024 Jul 10. PubMed 38985764.
Backbone
  Vector backbone: pAPM-miR30
  Vector type: Lentiviral, RNAi
  Selectable markers: Puromycin
Growth in bacteria
  Bacterial resistance: Ampicillin, 100 μg/mL
  Growth temperature: 30°C
  Growth strain: NEB Stable
  Copy number: High Copy
Gene/Insert
  Gene/Insert name: HNRNPK shRNA
  gRNA/shRNA sequence: TAATTCAACCATCTCATCAGTG
  Species: H. sapiens (human)
  Entrez Gene: HNRNPK (a.k.a. AUKS, CSBP, HNRPK, TUNP)
  Promoter: SFFV
  Cloning method: Restriction Enzyme; 5′ cloning site unknown (unknown if destroyed)
Terms and licenses: Academic/Nonprofit Terms; Industry Terms: Not Available to Industry
Depositor comments: Please visit https://doi.org/10.1101/2023.11.17.567619 for bioRxiv preprint.
How to cite: pAPM-miR30-HNRNPK-ts1 was a gift from Jeremy Luban (Addgene plasmid # 174250 ; http://n2t.net/addgene:174250 ; RRID:Addgene_174250)
